Addgene plasmid #216193: pHAGE2-TetO-SOX17E57V
Purpose: Generate lentiviruses encoding for human SOX17E57V (HMG box numbering); for use in pluripotency reprogramming
Depositing lab: Ralf Jauch. Depositing organization: University of Hong Kong. Publication: An acidic residue within the OCT4 dimerization interface of SOX17 is necessary and sufficient to overcome its pluripotency-inducing activity. Ho SY, Hu H, Ho DHH, Renom APS, Yeung SW, Boerner F, Weng M, Hutchins AP, Jauch R. Stem Cell Reports. 2025 Mar 11;20(3):102398. doi: 10.1016/j.stemcr.2025.102398. Epub 2025 Feb 6. PubMed 39919754.
Backbone
  Vector backbone: pHAGE2-TetO
  Vector type: Lentiviral
Growth in bacteria
  Bacterial resistance: Ampicillin, 100 μg/mL
  Growth temperature: 37°C
  Growth strain: NEB Stable
  Copy number: High Copy
Gene/Insert
  Gene/Insert name: SOX17
  Species: H. sapiens (human)
  Mutation: Glu113Glu (silent mutation); Glu120Glu (silent mutation); Glu122Val
  Entrez Gene: SOX17 (a.k.a. VUR3)
  Cloning method: Restriction Enzyme; 5′ cloning site Unknown (unknown if destroyed)
Terms and licenses: Academic/Nonprofit Terms; Industry Terms: Not Available to Industry
How to cite: pHAGE2-TetO-SOX17E57V was a gift from Ralf Jauch (Addgene plasmid # 216193 ; http://n2t.net/addgene:216193 ; RRID:Addgene_216193)
