[The description below was written by a language model from this plasmid's Addgene catalogue record and pLannotate feature annotations shown in this document.]
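Description:
pHAGE2-TetO-SOX17E57V is an HIV-1-based lentiviral transfer plasmid built on the pHAGE2-TetO backbone for doxycycline-regulated expression of a mutant human SOX17. It is maintained in E. coli through a high-copy ColE1/pUC-type origin and an ampicillin resistance gene (β-lactamase with its own promoter). The annotated sequence is about 7.5 kb. No mammalian selection marker or fluorescent reporter is annotated.

The viral portion carries a truncated 5' LTR, the Ψ packaging signal with a short gag fragment, the Rev response element for Rev-dependent nuclear export of the genomic RNA, and a cPPT/CTS element that aids nuclear import of the reverse-transcribed genome. Downstream, a tetracycline response element with seven tetO repeats joined to a minimal CMV promoter drives the SOX17 coding sequence, so transcription depends on a Tet transactivator supplied separately; none is encoded here. A WPRE follows the insert to enhance transcript stability and expression. The 3' LTR is a U3-deleted, self-inactivating type containing a loxP site, which would be copied into both LTRs on integration and in principle allow Cre-mediated excision of the provirus. The annotation tool splits this LTR into fragments and labels one part as a 5' LTR.

The insert carries Glu122Val in full-length numbering, equivalent to E57V in HMG box numbering, plus two silent changes at Glu113 and Glu120. The construct is intended for producing lentivirus for pluripotency reprogramming experiments. The associated publication title indicates that it is used to test how an acidic residue in the OCT4 dimerization interface of SOX17 governs its pluripotency-inducing activity.
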