Features (pLannotate 1.2.2; 27 found; start..end, strand, type, name):
    377..634     +  LTR            5' LTR (truncated): truncated 5' long terminal repeat (LTR) from HIV-1
    681..806     +  misc_feature   HIV-1 Ψ: packaging signal of human immunodeficiency virus type 1
    790..1128    +  CDS            HIV-1 gag (fragment): gag protein from human immunodeficiency virus 1; gag
   1303..1536    +  misc_feature   RRE: The Rev response element (RRE) of HIV-1 allows for Rev-dependent mRNA export from the nucleus to the cytoplasm.
   1913..2013    +  CDS            Rev (fragment): human immunodeficiency virus 1 (HIV-1) Rev protein; rev; enhances nuclear export of unspliced and incompletely spliced viral mRNAs
   2058..2175    +  misc_feature   cPPT/CTS: central polypurine tract and central termination sequence of HIV-1
   2217..2237    -  promoter       SV40 promoter (fragment): SV40 enhancer and early promoter
   2251..2521    +  protein_bind   tetracycline response element: contains seven copies of the tetracycline operator tetO tetracycline repressor TetR
   2532..2549    +  misc_feature   MCS (fragment): pUC18/19 multiple cloning site
   2549..2616    +  promoter       tight TRE promoter (fragment): Tet-responsive promoter PTight, consisting of seven tet operator sequences followed by the minimal CMV promoter
   2691..3932    +  CDS            SOX17: SOX17_HUMAN - Experimental evidence at protein level: Swiss-Prot protein existence level 1. Acts as transcription regulator that binds target promoter DNA and bends the DNA. Binds to the sequences 5'-AACAAT-'3 or 5'- AACAAAG-3'. Modulates transcriptional regulation via WNT3A. Inhibits Wnt signaling. Promotes degradation of activated CTNNB1. Plays a key role in the regulation of embryonic development. Required for normal development of the definitive gut endoderm. Required for normal looping of the embryonic heart tube. Plays an important role in embryonic and postnatal vascular development, in
   3955..4543    +  misc_feature   WPRE: woodchuck hepatitis virus posttranscriptional regulatory element
   4596..4615    +  misc_feature   cPPT/CTS (fragment): central polypurine tract and central termination sequence of HIV-1
   4617..4652    +  LTR            3' LTR (ΔU3) (fragment): self-inactivating 3' long terminal repeat (LTR) from HIV-1
   4673..4706    +  protein_bind   loxP: Cre-mediated recombination occurs in the 8-bp core sequence (GCATACAT). Cre recombinase
   4725..4905    +  LTR            5' LTR (truncated): truncated 5' long terminal repeat (LTR) from HIV-1
   5038..5142    +  promoter       AmpR promoter: bla
   5143..6003    +  CDS            AmpR: β-lactamase; bla; confers resistance to ampicillin, carbenicillin, and related antibiotics
   6174..6762    +  rep_origin     ori: high-copy-number ColE1/pMB1/pBR322/pUC origin of replication
   6945..6999    +  CDS            lacI (fragment): lac repressor; lacI; The lac repressor binds to the lac operator to inhibit transcription in E. coli. This inhibition can be relieved by adding lactose or isopropyl-β-D-thiogalactopyranoside (IPTG).
   7005..7098    +  rep_origin     SV40 ori (fragment): SV40 origin of replication
   7123..7160    +  CDS            lacI (fragment): lac repressor; lacI; The lac repressor binds to the lac operator to inhibit transcription in E. coli. This inhibition can be relieved by adding lactose or isopropyl-β-D-thiogalactopyranoside (IPTG).
   7173..7194    +  protein_bind   CAP binding site: CAP binding activates transcription in the presence of cAMP. E. coli catabolite activator protein
   7209..7239    +  promoter       lac promoter: promoter for the E. coli lac operon
   7247..7263    +  protein_bind   lac operator: The lac repressor binds to the lac operator to inhibit transcription in E. coli. This inhibition can be relieved by adding lactose or isopropyl-β-D-thiogalactopyranoside (IPTG). lac repressor encoded by lacI
   7297..7380    +  polyA_signal   SV40 poly(A) signal (fragment): SV40 polyadenylation signal
   7547..329     +  CDS            nef (fragment) (across the origin): NEF_HV1BR - Experimental evidence at protein level: Swiss-Prot protein existence level 1. Extracellular Nef protein targets CD4(+) T-lymphocytes for apoptosis by interacting with CXCR4 surface receptors (PubMed:14990729). From Human immunodeficiency virus type 1 group M subtype B (isolate BRU/LAI) (HIV-1).
>Addgene plasmid #216193 | pHAGE2-TetO-SOX17E57V | addgene full sequence | sequence record 431978 | Addgene NGS Result
TGGAAGGGCTAATTCACTCCCAAAGAAGACAAGATATCCTTGATCTGTGGATCTACCACACACAAGGCTA
CTTCCCTGATTAGCAGAACTACACACCAGGGCCAGGGGTCAGATATCCACTGACCTTTGGATGGTGCTAC
AAGCTAGTACCAGTTGAGCCAGATAAGGTAGAAGAGGCCAATAAAGGAGAGAACACCAGCTTGTTACACC
CTGTGAGCCTGCATGGGATGGATGACCCGGAGAGAGAAGTGTTAGAGTGGAGGTTTGACAGCCGCCTAGC
ATTTCATCACGTGGCCCGAGAGCTGCATCCGGAGTACTTCAAGAACTGCTGATATCGAGCTTGCTACAAG
GGACTTTCCGCTGGGGACTTTCCAGGGAGGCGTGGCCTGGGCGGGACTGGGGAGTGGCGAGCCCTCAGAT
CCTGCATATAAGCAGCTGCTTTTTGCCTGTACTGGGTCTCTCTGGTTAGACCAGATCTGAGCCTGGGAGC
TCTCTGGCTAACTAGGGAACCCACTGCTTAAGCCTCAATAAAGCTTGCCTTGAGTGCTTCAAGTAGTGTG
TGCCCGTCTGTTGTGTGACTCTGGTAACTAGAGATCCCTCAGACCCTTTTAGTCAGTGTGGAAAATCTCT
AGCAGTGGCGCCCGAACAGGGACTTGAAAGCGAAAGGGAAACCAGAGGAGCTCTCTCGACGCAGGACTCG
GCTTGCTGAAGCGCGCACGGCAAGAGGCGAGGGGCGGCGACTGGTGAGTACGCCAAAAATTTTGACTAGC
GGAGGCTAGAAGGAGAGAGATGGGTGCGAGAGCGTCAGTATTAAGCGGGGGAGAATTAGATCGCGATGGG
AAAAAATTCGGTTAAGGCCAGGGGGAAAGAAAAAATATAAATTAAAACATATAGTATGGGCAAGCAGGGA
GCTAGAACGATTCGCAGTTAATCCTGGCCTGTTAGAAACATCAGAAGGCTGTAGACAAATACTGGGACAG
CTACAACCATCCCTTCAGACAGGATCAGAAGAACTTAGATCATTATATAATACAGTAGCAACCCTCTATT
GTGTGCATCAAAGGATAGAGATAAAAGACACCAAGGAAGCTTTAGACAAGATAGAGGAAGAGCAAAACAA
AAGTAAGACCACCGCACAGCAAGCGGCCGGCCGCTGATCTTCAGACCTGGAGGAGGAGATATGAGGGACA
ATTGGAGAAGTGAATTATATAAATATAAAGTAGTAAAAATTGAACCATTAGGAGTAGCACCCACCAAGGC
AAAGAGAAGAGTGGTGCAGAGAGAAAAAAGAGCAGTGGGAATAGGAGCTTTGTTCCTTGGGTTCTTGGGA
GCAGCAGGAAGCACTATGGGCGCAGCGTCAATGACGCTGACGGTACAGGCCAGACAATTATTGTCTGGTA
TAGTGCAGCAGCAGAACAATTTGCTGAGGGCTATTGAGGCGCAACAGCATCTGTTGCAACTCACAGTCTG
GGGCATCAAGCAGCTCCAGGCAAGAATCCTGGCTGTGGAAAGATACCTAAAGGATCAACAGCTCCTGGGG
ATTTGGGGTTGCTCTGGAAAACTCATTTGCACCACTGCTGTGCCTTGGAATGCTAGTTGGAGTAATAAAT
CTCTGGAACAGATTTGGAATCACACGACCTGGATGGAGTGGGACAGAGAAATTAACAATTACACAAGCTT
AATACACTCCTTAATTGAAGAATCGCAAAACCAGCAAGAAAAGAATGAACAAGAATTATTGGAATTAGAT
AAATGGGCAAGTTTGTGGAATTGGTTTAACATAACAAATTGGCTGTGGTATATAAAATTATTCATAATGA
TAGTAGGAGGCTTGGTAGGTTTAAGAATAGTTTTTGCTGTACTTTCTATAGTGAATAGAGTTAGGCAGGG
ATATTCACCATTATCGTTTCAGACCCACCTCCCAACCCCGAGGGGACCCGACAGGCCCGAAGGAATAGAA
GAAGAAGGTGGAGAGAGAGACAGAGACAGATCCATTCGATTAGTGAACGGATCTCGACGGTATCGCCGAA
TTCACAAATGGCAGTATTCATCCACAATTTTAAAAGAAAAGGGGGGATTGGGGGGTACAGTGCAGGGGAA
AGAATAGTAGACATAATAGCAACAGACATACAAACTAAAGAATTACAAAAACAAATTACAAAAATTCAAA
ATTTTCGGGTTTATTACAGGGACAGCAGAGATCCAGTTTGGACTAGTCCACACCCTAACTGACACACTCG
AGTTTACCACTCCCTATCAGTGATAGAGAAAAGTGAAAGTCGAGTTTACCACTCCCTATCAGTGATAGAG
AAAAGTGAAAGTCGAGTTTACCACTCCCTATCAGTGATAGAGAAAAGTGAAAGTCGAGTTTACCACTCCC
TATCAGTGATAGAGAAAAGTGAAAGTCGAGTTTACCACTCCCTATCAGTGATAGAGAAAAGTGAAAGTCG
AGTTTACCACTCCCTATCAGTGATAGAGAAAAGTGAAAGTCGAGTTTACCACTCCCTATCAGTGATAGAG
AAAAGTGAAAGTCGAGCTCGGTACCCGGGTCGAGGTAGGCATGTACGGTGGGAGGCCTATATAAGCAGAG
CTCGTTTAGTGAACCGTCAGATCGCCTGGAGACGCCATCCACGCTGTTTTGACCTCCATAGAAGACACCG
GGACCGATCCAGCCTGCGGCCACCACCGGTATGAGCAGCCCGGATGCGGGATACGCCAGTGACGACCAGA
GCCAGACCCAGAGCGCGCTGCCCGCGGTGATGGCCGGGCTGGGCCCCTGCCCCTGGGCCGAGTCGCTGAG
CCCCATCGGGGACATGAAGGTGAAGGGCGAGGCGCCGGCGAACAGCGGAGCACCGGCCGGGGCCGCGGGC
CGAGCCAAGGGCGAGTCCCGTATCCGGCGGCCGATGAACGCTTTCATGGTGTGGGCTAAGGACGAGCGCA
AGCGGCTGGCGCAGCAGAATCCAGACCTGCACAACGCCGAGTTGAGCAAGATGCTGGGCAAGTCGTGGAA
GGCGCTGACGCTGGCGGAAAAGCGGCCCTTCGTGGAGGAAGCAGTGCGGCTGCGCGTGCAGCACATGCAG
GACCACCCCAACTACAAGTACCGGCCGCGGCGGCGCAAGCAGGTGAAGCGGCTGAAGCGGGTGGAGGGCG
GCTTCCTGCACGGCCTGGCTGAGCCGCAGGCGGCCGCGCTGGGCCCCGAGGGCGGCCGCGTGGCCATGGA
CGGCCTGGGCCTCCAGTTCCCCGAGCAGGGCTTCCCCGCCGGCCCGCCGCTGCTGCCTCCGCACATGGGC
GGCCACTACCGCGACTGCCAGAGTCTGGGCGCGCCTCCGCTCGACGGCTACCCGTTGCCCACGCCCGACA
CGTCCCCGCTGGACGGCGTGGACCCCGACCCGGCTTTCTTCGCCGCCCCGATGCCCGGGGACTGCCCGGC
GGCCGGCACCTACAGCTACGCGCAGGTCTCGGACTACGCTGGCCCCCCGGAGCCTCCCGCCGGTCCCATG
CACCCCCGACTCGGCCCAGAGCCCGCGGGTCCCTCGATTCCGGGCCTCCTGGCGCCACCCAGCGCCCTTC
ACGTGTACTACGGCGCGATGGGCTCGCCCGGGGCGGGCGGCGGGCGCGGCTTCCAGATGCAGCCGCAACA
CCAGCACCAGCACCAGCACCAGCACCACCCCCCGGGCCCCGGACAGCCGTCGCCCCCTCCGGAGGCACTG
CCCTGCCGGGACGGCACGGACCCCAGTCAGCCCGCCGAGCTCCTCGGGGAGGTGGACCGCACGGAATTTG
AACAGTATCTGCACTTCGTGTGCAAGCCTGAGATGGGCCTCCCCTACCAGGGGCATGACTCCGGTGTGAA
TCTCCCCGACAGCCACGGGGCCATTTCCTCGGTGGTGTCCGACGCCAGCTCCGCGGTATATTACTGCAAC
TATCCTGACGTGTGAGTCGACATCGATAGATCCTAATCAACCTCTGGATTACAAAATTTGTGAAAGATTG
ACTGGTATTCTTAACTATGTTGCTCCTTTTACGCTATGTGGATACGCTGCTTTAATGCCTTTGTATCATG
CTATTGCTTCCCGTATGGCTTTCATTTTCTCCTCCTTGTATAAATCCTGGTTGCTGTCTCTTTATGAGGA
GTTGTGGCCCGTTGTCAGGCAACGTGGCGTGGTGTGCACTGTGTTTGCTGACGCAACCCCCACTGGTTGG
GGCATTGCCACCACCTGTCAGCTCCTTTCCGGGACTTTCGCTTTCCCCCTCCCTATTGCCACGGCGGAAC
TCATCGCCGCCTGCCTTGCCCGCTGCTGGACAGGGGCTCGGCTGTTGGGCACTGACAATTCCGTGGTGTT
GTCGGGGAAATCATCGTCCTTTCCTTGGCTGCTCGCCTGTGTTGCCACCTGGATTCTGCGCGGGACGTCC
TTCTGCTACGTCCCTTCGGCCCTCAATCCAGCGGACCTTCCTTCCCGCGGCCTGCTGCCGGCTCTGCGGC
CTCTTCCGCGTCTTCGCCTTCGCCCTCAGACGAGTCGGATCTCCCTTTGGGCCGCCTCCCCGCCTGGTAC
CTTTAAGACCAATGACTTACAAGGCAGCTGTAGATCTTAGCCACTTTTTAAAAGAAAAGGGGGGACTGGA
AGGGCTAATTCACTCCCAACGAAGACAAGATCACCTGCAGGACAGGCGCGCCATAACTTCGTATAGCATA
CATTATACGAAGTTATCTGCTTTTTGCTTGTACTGGGTCTCTCTGGTTAGACCAGATCTGAGCCTGGGAG
CTCTCTGGCTAACTAGGGAACCCACTGCTTAAGCCTCAATAAAGCTTGCCTTGAGTGCTTCAAGTAGTGT
GTGCCCGTCTGTTGTGTGACTCTGGTAACTAGAGATCCCTCAGACCCTTTTAGTCAGTGTGGAAAATCTC
TAGCACCCGGGCGATTAAGGAAAGGGCTAGATCATTCTTGAAGACGAAAGGGCCTCGTGATACGCCTATT
TTTATAGGTTAATGTCATGATAATAATGGTTTCTTAGACGTCAGGTGGCACTTTTCGGGGAAATGTGCGC
GGAACCCCTATTTGTTTATTTTTCTAAATACATTCAAATATGTATCCGCTCATGAGACAATAACCCTGAT
AAATGCTTCAATAATATTGAAAAAGGAAGAGTATGAGTATTCAACATTTCCGTGTCGCCCTTATTCCCTT
TTTTGCGGCATTTTGCCTTCCTGTTTTTGCTCACCCAGAAACGCTGGTGAAAGTAAAAGATGCTGAAGAT
CAGTTGGGTGCACGAGTGGGTTACATCGAACTGGATCTCAACAGCGGTAAGATCCTTGAGAGTTTTCGCC
CCGAAGAACGTTTTCCAATGATGAGCACTTTTAAAGTTCTGCTATGTGGCGCGGTATTATCCCGTGTTGA
CGCCGGGCAAGAGCAACTCGGTCGCCGCATACACTATTCTCAGAATGACTTGGTTGAGTACTCACCAGTC
ACAGAAAAGCATCTTACGGATGGCATGACAGTAAGAGAATTATGCAGTGCTGCCATAACCATGAGTGATA
ACACTGCGGCCAACTTACTTCTGACAACGATCGGAGGACCGAAGGAGCTAACCGCTTTTTTGCACAACAT
GGGGGATCATGTAACTCGCCTTGATCGTTGGGAACCGGAGCTGAATGAAGCCATACCAAACGACGAGCGT
GACACCACGATGCCTGTAGCAATGGCAACAACGTTGCGCAAACTATTAACTGGCGAACTACTTACTCTAG
CTTCCCGGCAACAATTAATAGACTGGATGGAGGCGGATAAAGTTGCAGGACCACTTCTGCGCTCGGCCCT
TCCGGCTGGCTGGTTTATTGCTGATAAATCTGGAGCCGGTGAGCGTGGGTCTCGCGGTATCATTGCAGCA
CTGGGGCCAGATGGTAAGCCCTCCCGTATCGTAGTTATCTACACGACGGGGAGTCAGGCAACTATGGATG
AACGAAATAGACAGATCGCTGAGATAGGTGCCTCACTGATTAAGCATTGGTAACTGTCAGACCAAGTTTA
CTCATATATACTTTAGATTGATTTAAAACTTCATTTTTAATTTAAAAGGATCTAGGTGAAGATCCTTTTT
GATAATCTCATGACCAAAATCCCTTAACGTGAGTTTTCGTTCCACTGAGCGTCAGACCCCGTAGAAAAGA
TCAAAGGATCTTCTTGAGATCCTTTTTTTCTGCGCGTAATCTGCTGCTTGCAAACAAAAAAACCACCGCT
ACCAGCGGTGGTTTGTTTGCCGGATCAAGAGCTACCAACTCTTTTTCCGAAGGTAACTGGCTTCAGCAGA
GCGCAGATACCAAATACTGTTCTTCTAGTGTAGCCGTAGTTAGGCCACCACTTCAAGAACTCTGTAGCAC
CGCCTACATACCTCGCTCTGCTAATCCTGTTACCAGTGGCTGCTGCCAGTGGCGATAAGTCGTGTCTTAC
CGGGTTGGACTCAAGACGATAGTTACCGGATAAGGCGCAGCGGTCGGGCTGAACGGGGGGTTCGTGCACA
CAGCCCAGCTTGGAGCGAACGACCTACACCGAACTGAGATACCTACAGCGTGAGCTATGAGAAAGCGCCA
CGCTTCCCGAAGGGAGAAAGGCGGACAGGTATCCGGTAAGCGGCAGGGTCGGAACAGGAGAGCGCACGAG
GGAGCTTCCAGGGGGAAACGCCTGGTATCTTTATAGTCCTGTCGGGTTTCGCCACCTCTGACTTGAGCGT
CGATTTTTGTGATGCTCGTCAGGGGGGCGGAGCCTATGGAAAAACGCCAGCAACGCGGCCTTTTTACGGT
TCCTGGCCTTTTGCTGGCCTTTTGCTCACATGTTCTTTCCTGCGTTATCCCCTGATTCTGTGGATAACCG
TATTACCGCCTTTGAGTGAGCTGATACCGCTCGCCGCAGCCGAACGACCGAGCGCAGCGAGTCAGTGAGC
GAGGAAGCGGAAGAGCGCCCAATACGCAAACCGCCTCTCCCCGCGCGTTGGCCGATTCATTAATGCAGCA
AGCTCATGGCTGACTAATTTTTTTTATTTATGCAGAGGCCGAGGCCGCCTCGGCCTCTGAGCTATTCCAG
AAGTAGTGAGGAGGCTTTTTTGGAGGCCTAGGCTTTTGCAAAAAGCTCCCCGTGGCACGACAGGTTTCCC
GACTGGAAAGCGGGCAGTGAGCGCAACGCAATTAATGTGAGTTAGCTCACTCATTAGGCACCCCAGGCTT
TACACTTTATGCTTCCGGCTCGTATGTTGTGTGGAATTGTGAGCGGATAACAATTTCACACAGGAAACAG
CTATGACATGATTACGAATTTCACAAATAAAGCATTTTTTTCACTGCATTCTAGTTGTGGTTTGTCCAAA
CTCATCAATGTATCTTATCATGTCTGGATCAACTGGATAACTCAAGCTAACCAAAATCATCCCAAACTTC
CCACCCCATACCCTATTACCACTGCCAATTACCTGTGGTTTCATTTACTCTAAACCTGTGATTCCTCTGA
ATTATTTTCATTTTAAAGAAATTGTATTTGTTAAATATGTACTACAAACTTAGTAGT
